>Addgene plasmid #158600 | pJJB170 | addgene full sequence | sequence record 311960 | Addgene NGS Result
ACTGGCCGATAATTGCAGACGAACGAAGAGGATGTCCAATATTTTTTTTAAGGAATAAGGATACTTCAAG
ACTAGATTCCCCCCTGCATTCCCATCAGAACCGTAAACCTTGGCGCTTTCCTTGGGAAGTATTCAAGAAG
TGCCTTGTCCGGTTTCTGTGGCTCACAAACCAGCGCGCCCGATATGGCTTTCTTTTCACTTATGAATGTA
CCAGTACGGGACAATTAGAACGCTCCTGTAACAATCTCTTTGCAAATGTGGGGTTACATTCTAACCATGT
CACACTGCTGACGAAATTCAAAGTAAAAAAAAATGGGACCACGTCTTGAGAACGATAGATTTTCTTTATT
TTACATTGAACAGTCGTTGTCTCAGCGCGCTTTATGTTTTCATTCATACTTCATATTATAAAATAACAAA
AGAAGAATTTCATATTCACGCCCAAGAAATCAGGCTGCTTTCCAAATGCAATTGACACTTCATTAGCCAT
CACACAAAACTCTTTCTTGCTGGAGCTTCTTTTAAAAAAGACCTCAGTACACCAAACACGTTACCCGACC
TCGTTATTTTACGACAACTATGATAAAATTCTGAAGAAAAAATAAAAAAATTTTCATACTTCTTGCTTTT
ATTTAAACCATTGAATGATTTCTTTTGAACAAAACTACCTGTTTCACCAAAGGAAATAGAAAGAAAAAAT
CAATTAGAAGAAAACAAAAAACAAAAGATCTATGGCTAACGTAGAAAAACCAAACGATTGTTCAGGCTTT
CCCGTTGTTGACTTGAATTCGTGCTTTTCTAACGGCTTCAATAATGAGAAACAAGAAATAGAAATGGAAA
CGGATGATTCACCGATTTTATTAATGTCATCATCAGCTTCCAGAGAAAACTCAAACACTTTCTCTGTGAT
ACAGAGGACGCCAGATGGAAAGATCATTACCACAAATAATAATATGAACTCCAAGATTAACAAGCAACTG
GACAAGTTGCCCGAAAATTTAAGGCTTAATGGTAGAACCCCCAGTGGGAAACTAAGGTCATTTGTTTGCG
AGGTTTGTACGAGAGCGTTCGCAAGACAAGAGCACTTGAAAAGACATTACAGATCGCATACAAATGAAAA
ACCTTATCCCTGTGGCCTCTGCAACAGATGCTTTACTAGGAGGGACTTACTGATCAGGCATGCTCAAAAA
ATCCATAGTGGTAATTTAGGGGAAACGATTTCCCATACCAAGAAAGTGTCGAGAACTATAACTAAAGCTC
GGAAAAATTCTGCATCCTCAGTCAAGTTTCAAACTCCAACCTATGGTACTCCAGATAATGGTAATTTTTT
GAATCGCACTACTGCCAATACAAGAAGAAAAGCAAGCCCTGAAGCTAATGTTAAACGTAAGTACTTGAAA
AAACTGACGCGCAGGGCTGCATTTAGCGCACAATCAGCATCCAGCTATGCTTTGCCCGACCAATCTTCGC
TAGAACAACATCCAAAGGATCGTGTTAAATTTTCTACGCCTGAATTAGTTCCACTTGACTTGAAGAATCC
TGAACTTGACTCTTCGTTTGACCTGAATATGAATCTAGATTTAAACCTAAATCTAGATTCCAATTTCAAT
ATAGCATTAAACCGTTCTGATTCTTCTGGATCAACAATGAATTTGGATTATAAATTGCCCGAATCAGCAA
ATAACTACACATATTCTTCCGGCTCACCAACCCGCGCATATGTCGGCGCTAACACGAATTCTAAGAACGC
TTCATTTAATGACGCAGACTTATTGTCGTCGTCGTACTGGATAAAAGCCTATAATGATCATTTGTTTTCA
GTATCTGAAAGTGATGAAACTTCTCCAATGAACTCTGAATTAAACGACACTAAATTAATCGTCCCAGATT
TTAAATCGACTATACATCATTTGAAGGATTCAAGGTCCTCCTCTTGGACTGTTGCTATAGATAATAATAG
CAATAACAATAAGGTATCAGACAACCAACCTGATTTCGTCGATTTTCAAGAACTGCTGGATAATGATACT
TTAGGTAATGATTTGTTAGAAACCACTGCCGTTTTAAAAGAATTTGAACTTTTACATGATGATAGCGTAA
GTGCTACCGCCACGTCAAATGAGATTGACCTTTCCCATTTGAACCTATCAAACTCTCCAATTTCTCCTCA
TAAGTTAATTTATAAGAATAAAGAGGGGACCAATGACGATATGTTGATTTCTTTCGGACTCGATCATCCT
TCCAATCGCGAAGATGATCTGGATAAGCTATGTAATATGACCAGAGATGTTCAAGCCATATTCAGTCAAT
ATTTGAAAGGAGAAGAGTCTAAACGATCCCTGGAAGACTTTTTATCAACGTCAAACAGGAAAGAAAAGCC
AGATAGCGGCAACTATACTTTTTATGGGTTAGATTGTTTAACGTTATCGAAAATATCAAGAGCTCTGCCG
GCCTCCACTGTGAACAACAATCAGCCATCGCATTCCATAGAATCAAAGCTATTTAATGAACCAATGAGAA
ATATGTGCATTAAAGTGCTTAGATACTATGAAAAGTTCAGTCATGATAGTAGTGAGAGTGTCATGGACTC
TAATCCAAACTTGCTGTCCAAAGAATTGTTAATGCCAGCTGTGAGTGAATTGAACGAATATTTAGATCTT
TTCAAGAATAATTTCCTTCCCCATTTCCCTATTATTCACCCAAGCTTGCTTGATTTGGATTTGGATAGCT
TGCAACGATATACTAATGAGGATGGGTATGATGACGCTGAAAACGCGCAGTTGTTTGATCGATTAAGTCA
AGGGACAGATAAAGAATATGATTACGAGCACTATCAAATCTTGTCCATTTCGAAAATCGTTTGTTTACCC
TTATTTATGGCCACATTTGGTTCTTTGCATAAGTTCGGTTACAAATCTCAAACAATAGAATTGTATGAGA
TGAGTAGAAGAATTCTACATTCTTTTTTGGAGACTAAAAGAAGGTGTCGCAGTACAACAGTAAATGACAG
TTATCAGAACATTTGGTTGATGCAATCCCTAATATTGAGCTTCATGTTCGCTCTAGTTGCTGATTATTTG
GAGAAAATTGACTCCTCTTTGATGAAAAGGCAATTGTCCGCATTATGTTCAACGATCAGATCAAACTGTT
TACCGACAATTTCTGCAAATTCTGAGAAGAGTATCAATAATAACAATGAACCTTTAACATTTGGTTCTCC
TCTTCAATACATCATTTTTGAGTCAAAAATTAGATGCACCTTAATGGCTTATGATTTTTGTCAGTTCTTG
AAATGTTTCTTCCATATTAAATTCGATTTGTCTATAAAGGAAAAAGATGTTGAAACCATTTATATTCCCG
ACAATGAGTCAAAATGGGCCAGTGAATCGATAATATGTAATGGGCATGTTGTGCAAAAGCAAAATTTTTA
TGATTTTAGAAACTTTTATTACAGTTTCACGTATGGACACTTACACTCAATACCAGAATTTTTAGGGTCA
TCTATGATTTATTATGAATACGATTTAAGAAAAGGAACCAAATCACATGTGTTTTTGGATCGAATCGATA
CGAAAAGGCTAGAGAGGAGTCTTGACACTTCTTCCTATGGCAATGATAATATGGCAGCAACCAATAAAAA
TATTGCGATCTTAATTGATGACACCATAATTTTGAAAAATAATTTAATGTCAATGAGATTCATCAAACAG
ATTGATCGCTCGTTTACTGAGAAGGTTAGAAAAGGACAAATAGCAAAGATATATGATTCCTTTTTGAACT
CTGTGAGGTTGAATTTTTTGAAGAATTATTCAGTTGAAGTATTGTGTGAATTTTTAGTAGCGTTGAACTT
TTCAATCCGTAATATTTCGTCTTTATACGTAGAAGAAGAAAGTGATTGCTCCCAAAGAATGAATTCTCCA
GAGCTGCCAAGGATCCACCTGAATAATCAAGCGCTTTCTGTCTTCAATTTACAAGGCTATTACTATTGCT
TCATCCTAATTATCAAATTTTTATTGGATTTTGAAGCAACTCCAAATTTTAAGTTACTGAGAATTTTTAT
TGAGTTGAGAAGCCTTGCGAATTCTATTTTACTTCCCACACTTTCAAGATTGTATCCGCAAGAGTTTTCT
GGATTTCCTGATGTTGTATTTACGCAACAATTTATAAATAAAGATAATGGTATGCTTGTCCCTGGTTTAT
CCGCAAATGAACACCATAATGGTGCAAGTGCAGCTGTTAAGACTAAGTTAGCCAAAAAGATCAATGTTGA
AGGGCTTGCAATGTTTATTAATGAAATCCTAGTTAACTCTTTTAACGATACCTCTTTTTTGAATATGGAG
GATCCTATTCGAAATGAATTTTCCTTTGATAATGGGGACAGGGCAGTGACAGACTTGCCTCGTTCAGCAC
ATTTCCTATCGGATACCGGCCTAGAAGGTATTAACTTCAGCGGCTTAAATGATTCGCATCAAACTGTTTC
TACTTTGAATCTTTTACGTTACGGGGAAAATCATTCATCAAAACATAAAAATGGTGGAAAGGGGCAAGGA
TTTGCCGAAAAGTACCAATTATCTCTGAAATATGTTACTATTGCCAAGTTATTTTTCACCAATGTTAAAG
AAAACTACATTCATTGTCACATGTTAGATAAGATGGCAAGTGATTTCCACACTTTGGAAAATCATCTAAA
GGGAAACAGTTGAGGATCCTAACTCGAGATTGAATTGAATTGAAATCGATAGATCAATTTTTTTCTTTTC
TCTTTCCCCATCCTTTACGCTAAAATAATAGTTTATTTTATTTTTTGAATATTTTTTATTTATATACGTA
TATATAGACTATTATTTATCTTTTAATGATTATTAAGATTTTTATTAAAAAAAAATTCGCTCCTCTTTTA
ATGCCTTTATGCAGTTTTTTTTTCCCATTCGATATTTCTATGTGCTGCCAAACCAGATGTCAACACAGCT
ACAACGGTGTTGTTATCCGATACAACCGGATATTTTTCTTTTAATGAGTCTAAACCGTGATAGCTTCAGG
TTAATACAATCAAAAAAAGCTCAAATATTCTTTTAATGCCGCGTTCACAGATTCCAATTGAATACAACTA
GGTAGTTCATTATATGAAGCCTTTGCTACTATTTTTCACTATAGTCTGCCTTCACCTTAATGCAGACATC
CACATATTTTAATCACTTTAAAATAAAAAGGAAGATATATTAGAAGCTATGATCCAATCTGTAAGCCAGA
TTAAAATTCACGAACTCTTCTTTCATTTGAATTGAATGCTTTGAGTTGGGGTAGATTATCGCAAATTACT
CATCACATTTATTGACTACGAACTTGCTGATGTCCTTTTTTTATTTATATTTTTCTTCAGTGAAGCGATT
TTTTTTTTACACAGACCAAGACGGAAAAAAGTAGCTAAGGAAGAAAACAAAATCATGAAAAAAATGTGAA
GTGATCATGCACATCGCATCAACTTAAACATTGGCTTAGAGATATATAGAGTTAGAGTTTACGGCAACCT
TTAAGCACCAATACCTTTTGGCATAGTCTAAAGACCTGGTTCTTAATTTTAAACAAATTTAACTAAAGAT
TTCCCTATCAAAGAAGTAACGAGTTGACAGATTTTCTCAAAATAAATCGATACTGCATTTCTAGGCATAT
CCAGCGAGATCTATGTACTTTACAGACGAATCATCACCGGCAATGAATAGAGTAGGTAAAAAAAGGAATA
GACTTTCTTTTGTTTGCCAAGCTTGTAGAAAAGCAAAGACGAAGTGTGACCAGGAAAAACCTAGATGTGG
CAGATGTACTAAACAAAACCTCTTTTGTATATATGATGTCGGATCCTTATACCAAATCATCAAAGAATTT
GACAGAATAAAAAACATCGGTGTTGCTGACCCACAAAATTCTCTGAATCCATCAAAACCAAACATGAAAG
ATAATACACCCACAATTGAACTTTTACTCAACTCCAGCGTGGAAAATGAGAGTGTACCACCGTACAGCAG
CTCAAATGACCCTACAAATGTTGGTAATGCCTCCACTTATAGCTTAGCACACAATATTAGTAACCAAAAT
AATGAGGAAAACATGCCTCCGTCAATTGGTTCGAGTGAAAGTAACCGTGCCGCTCCTAATCTAAACTTTA
TGCCGATAAACAATAACTACAATAACAGTGGTTCGAACATTAATAACAATGACAATGTTAAGTTACCGAG
TAATTTTAAAAACTACTATGACCCTCCCATGTCTTCTTTGGACATATCCATGGATGTTCCCGATATTTTT
GGTAGCCTTGATTTCTTCGATTATGACCTACTTTTCCAGAACGACTGAGGATCCTAACTCGAGGGAGATT
GATAAGACTTTTCTAGTTGCATATCTTTTATATTTAAATCTTATCTATTAGTTAATTTTTTGTAATTTAT
CCTTATATATAGTCTGGTTATTCTAAAATATCATTTCAGTATCTAAAAATTCCCCTCTTTTTTCAGTTAT
ATCTTAACAGGCGACAGTCCAAATGTTGATTTATCCCAGTCCGATTCATCAGGGTTGTGAAGCATTTTGT
CAATGGTCGCTGGATGCACACACTGGCTTAAGATGACAACGAAGAGGATGTCCAATATTTTTTTTAAGGA
ATAAGGATACTTCAAGACTAGATTCCCCCCTGCATTCCCATCAGAACCGTAAACCTTGGCGCTTTCCTTG
GGAAGTATTCAAGAAGTGCCTTGTCCGGTTTCTGTGGCTCACAAACCAGCGCGCCCGATATGGCTTTCTT
TTCACTTATGAATGTACCAGTACGGGACAATTAGAACGCTCCTGTAACAATCTCTTTGCAAATGTGGGGT
TACATTCTAACCATGTCACACTGCTGACGAAATTCAAAGTAAAAAAAAATGGGACCACGTCTTGAGAACG
ATAGATTTTCTTTATTTTACATTGAACAGTCGTTGTCTCAGCGCGCTTTATGTTTTCATTCATACTTCAT
ATTATAAAATAACAAAAGAAGAATTTCATATTCACGCCCAAGAAATCAGGCTGCTTTCCAAATGCAATTG
ACACTTCATTAGCCATCACACAAAACTCTTTCTTGCTGGAGCTTCTTTTAAAAAAGACCTCAGTACACCA
AACACGTTACCCGACCTCGTTATTTTACGACAACTATGATAAAATTCTGAAGAAAAAATAAAAAAATTTT
CATACTTCTTGCTTTTATTTAAACCATTGAATGATTTCTTTTGAACAAAACTACCTGTTTCACCAAAGGA
AATAGAAAGAAAAAATCAATTAGAAGAAAACAAAAAACAAAAGATCTATGGTCGAAAATAGTACGCAGAA
GGCCCCACATGCCGGAAATGATGATAATAGCTCTACCAAGCCATATTCGGAGGCGTTTTTCTTAGGGTTC
AATAACCCAACGCCTGGATTAGAAGCTGAGCACTCAAGCACATCGCCTGCCCCCGAGAACTCCGAAACAC
ATAATAGGAAAAGAAATAGAATATTGTTTGTCTGCCAGGCTTGTAGGAAGTCAAAAACAAAGTGTGATAG
AGAAAAACCTGAATGTGGTCGATGCGTCAAGCATGGGTTAAAATGTGTTTATGACGTATCAAAACAGGGA
TCCAGAGATCTCGAGTCTGCTTTAGAAGGTATATATTGCTCTGCTTCGGAACATTTAAGATTCACATACT
TCCCCGTTTTTAAGATGTTGGCTTTATTCGATGTCATTGTACAAAGGATGAGAAAGGGTGAATTATGGCA
CGGCATATTTACGATGATTCAAATGGAACAAATGCATTCTAGGATAATCAAGACATTAAGCATTACCTTA
GGAGTCAAACTGGACAAAAAGGATAGGCTATTAGAGGAATTGATGGCATGCAATCACGTTGCGAATTTTA
GCGTTGAAGATATAGATGAGCTGAACCGTAATATCAAAAAAGAGATTCAAATTTCTTCAGGATTGAAGCC
GCCTGTAAACACAATTGACTTAACCAACGGCGAACCATTCGGAAATGCTGTTCCTACCTTCACAAAGACA
TGGAGTTCATCCTTAGATAATTTAGAAAAACTATCATCGGCCGCTGCAGTTGGTCAGAGCTTGGACTACA
ACAGTGGTTTACGTCAGGGTCCTTTGGCGGGTGGTGGTTCAAAAGAGCAAACGCCAATAGCCGGGATGAA
TAACTTGAACAATTCAATCAATGCTACACCAATTGTCGATAACTCATCTGGATCACAACTTCCTAATGGT
TTCGATAGAGGCCAAGCGAATAATACTCCTTTTCCAGGTTATTTTGGAGGTTTGGATTTATTTGATTATG
ACTTTTTGTTTGGCAATGACTTTGCTTGAGGATCCTAACTCGAGATTTAACTCCTTAAGTTACTTTAATG
ATTTAGTTTTTATTATTAATAATTCATGCTCATGACATCTCATATACACGTTTATAAAACTTAAATAGAT
TGAAAATGTATTAAAGATTCCTCAGGGATTCGATTTTTTTGGAAGTTTTTGTTTTTTTTTCCTTGAGATG
CTGTAGTATTTGGGAACAATTATACAATCGAAAGATATATGCTTACATTCGACCGTTTTGCTGAGCAGTT
ACAGAGATGTTACGAACCACTAGTGCACTGCAGTACATCGAGGAGAACTTCTAGTATATCTACATACCTA
ATATTATTGCCTTATTAAAAATGGAATCCCAACAATTACATCAAAATCCACATTCTCTTCAAAATCAATT
GTCCTGTACTTCCTTGTTCATGTGTGTTCAAAAACGTTATATTTATAGGATAATTATACTCTATTTCTCA
ACAAGTAATTGGTTGTTTGGCCGAGCGGTCTAAGGCGCCTGATTCAAGAAATATCTTGACCGCAGTTAAC
TGTGGGAATACTCAGGTATCGTAAGATGCAAGAGTTCGAATCTCTTAGCAACCATTATTTTTTTCCTCAA
CATAACGAGAACACACAGGGGCGCTATCGCACAGAATCAAATTCGATGACTGGAAATTTTTTGTTAATTT
CAGAGGTCGCCTGACGCATATACCTTTTTCAACTGAAAAATTGGGAGAAAAAGGAAAGGTGAGAGCGCCG
GAACCGGCTTTTCATATAGAATAGAGAAGCGTTCATGACTAAATGCTTGCATCACAATACTTGAAGTTGA
CAATATTATTTAAGGACCTATTGTTTTTTCCAATAGGTGGTTAGCAATCGTCTTACTTTCTAACTTTTCT
TACCTTTTACATTTCAGCAATATATATATATATATTTCAAGGATATACCATTCTAATGTCTGCCCCTAAG
AAGATCGTCGTTTTGCCAGGTGACCACGTTGGTCAAGAAATCACAGCCGAAGCCATTAAGGTTCTTAAAG
CTATTTCTGATGTTCGTTCCAATGTCAAGTTCGATTTCGAAAATCATTTAATTGGTGGTGCTGCTATCGA
TGCTACAGGTGTTCCACTTCCAGATGAGGCGCTGGAAGCCTCCAAGAAGGCTGATGCCGTTTTGTTAGGT
GCTGTGGGTGGTCCTAAATGGGGAACCGGTAGTGTTAGACCTGAACAAGGTTTACTAAAAATCCGTAAAG
AACTTCAATTGTACGCCAACTTAAGACCATGTAACTTTGCATCCGACTCTCTTTTAGACTTATCTCCAAT
CAAGCCACAATTTGCTAAAGGTACTGACTTCGTTGTTGTCAGAGAATTAGTGGGAGGTATTTACTTTGGT
AAGAGAAAGGAAGACGATGGTGATGGTGTCGCTTGGGATAGTGAACAATACACCGTTCCAGAAGTGCAAA
GAATCACAAGAATGGCCGCTTTCATGGCCCTACAACATGAGCCACCATTGCCTATTTGGTCCTTGGATAA
AGCTAATGTTTTGGCCTCTTCAAGATTATGGAGAAAAACTGTGGAGGAAACCATCAAGAACGAATTTCCT
ACATTGAAGGTTCAACATCAATTGATTGATTCTGCCGCCATGATCCTAGTTAAGAACCCAACCCACCTAA
ATGGTATTATAATCACCAGCAACATGTTTGGTGATATCATCTCCGATGAAGCCTCCGTTATCCCAGGTTC
CTTGGGTTTGTTGCCATCTGCGTCCTTGGCCTCTTTGCCAGACAAGAACACCGCATTTGGTTTGTACGAA
CCATGCCACGGTTCTGCTCCAGATTTGCCAAAGAATAAGGTCAACCCTATCGCCACTATCTTGTCTGCTG
CAATGATGTTGAAATTGTCATTGAACTTGCCTGAAGAAGGTAAGGCCATTGAAGATGCAGTTAAAAAGGT
TTTGGATGCAGGTATCAGAACTGGTGATTTAGGTGGTTCCAACAGTACCACCGAAGTCGGTGATGCTGTC
GCCGAAGAAGTTAAGAAAATCCTTGCTTAAAAAGATTCTCTTTTTTTATGATATTTGTACATAAACTTTA
TAAATGAAATTCATAATAGAAACGACACGAAATTACAAAATGGAATATGTTCATAGGGTAGACGAAACTA
TATACGCAATCTACATACATTTATCAAGAAGGAGAAAAAGGAGGATGTAAAGGAATACAGGTAAGCAAAT
TGATACTAATGGCTCAACGTGATAAGGAAAAAGAATTGCACTTTAACATTAATATTGACAAGGAGGAGGG
CACCACACAAAAAGTTAGGTGTAACAGAAAATCATGAAACTATGATTCCTAATTTATATATTGGAGGATT
TTCTCTAAAAAAAAAAAAATACAACAAATAAAAAACACTCAATGACCTGACCATTTGATGGAGTTTAAGT
CAATACCTTCTTGAACCATTTCCCATAATGGTGAAAGTTCCCTCAAGAATTTTACTCTGTCAGAAACGGC
CTTAACGACGTAGTCGAGAGTACTCGTATCGCATGTCGGTGCGACACGAAATTACAAAATGGAATATGTT
CATAGGGTAGACGAAACTATATACGCAATCTACATACATTTATCAAGAAGGAGAAAAAGGAGGATGTAAA
GGAATACAGGTAAGCAAATTGATACTAATGGCTCAACGTGATAAGGAAAAAGAATTGCACTTTAACATTA
ATATTGACAAGGAGGAGGGCACCACACAAAAAGTTAGGTGTAACAGAAAATCATGAAACTATGATTCCTA
ATTTATATATTGGAGGATTTTCTCTAAAAAAAAAAAAATACAACAAATAAAAAACACTCAATGACCTGAC
CATTTGATGGAGTTTAAGTCAATACCTTCTTGAACCATTTCCCATAATGGTGAAAGTTCCCTCAAGAATT
TTACTCTGTCAGAAACGGCCTTAACGACGTAGTCGACCTCCTCTTCAGTACTAAATCTACCAATACCAAA
TCTGATGGAAGAATGGGCTAATGCATCATCCTTACCCAGCGCCGAGCGGCCGCGTGTTACAACCAATTAA
CCAATTCTGATTAGAAAAACTCATCGAGCATCAAATGAAACTGCAATTTATTCATATCAGGATTATCAAT
ACCATATTTTTGAAAAAGCCGTTTCTGTAATGAAGGAGAAAACTCACCGAGGCAGTTCCATAGGATGGCA
AGATCCTGGTATCGGTCTGCGATTCCGACTCGTCCAACATCAATACAACCTATTAATTTCCCCTCGTCAA
AAATAAGGTTATCAAGTGAGAAATCACCATGAGTGACGACTGAATCCGGTGAGAATGGCAAAAGCTTATG
CATTTCTTTCCAGACTTGTTCAACAGGCCAGCCATTACGCTCGTCATCAAAATCACTCGCATCAACCAAA
CCGTTATTCATTCGTGATTGCGCCTGAGCGAGGCGAAATACGCGATCGCTGTTAAAAGGACAATTACAAA
CAGGAATCGAATGCAACCGGCGCAGGAACACTGCCAGCGCATCAACAATATTTTCACCTGAATCAGGATA
TTCTTCTAATACCTGGAATGCTGTTTTCCCGGGGATCGCAGTGGTGAGTAACCATGCATCATCAGGAGTA
CGGATAAAATGCTTGATGGTCGGAAGAGGCATAAATTCCGTCAGCCAGTTTAGTCTGACCATCTCATCTG
TAACATCATTGGCAACGCTACCTTTGCCATGTTTCAGAAACAACTCTGGCGCATCGGGCTTCCCATACAA
TCGATAGATTGTCGCACCTGATTGCCCGACATTATCGCGAGCCCATTTATACCCATATAAATCAGCATCC
ATGTTGGAATTTAATCGCGGCCTGGAGCAAGACGTTTCCCGTTGAATATGGCTCATAACACCCCTTGTAT
TACTGTTTATGTAAGCAGACAGTTTTATTGTTCATGATGATATATTTTTATCTTGTGCAATGTAACATCA
GAGATTTTGAGACACAACGTGGCTTTGTTGAATAAATCGAACTTTTGCTGAGTTGAAGGATCAGTCATGA
CCAAAATCCCTTAACGTGAGTTTTCGTTCCACTGAGCGTCAGACCCCGTAGAAAAGATCAAAGGATCTTC
TTGAGATCCTTTTTTTCTGCGCGTAATCTGCTGCTTGCAAACAAAAAAACCACCGCTACCAGCGGTGGTT
TGTTTGCCGGATCAAGAGCTACCAACTCTTTTTCCGAAGGTAACTGGCTTCAGCAGAGCGCAGATACCAA
ATACTGTTCTTCTAGTGTAGCCGTAGTTAGGCCACCACTTCAAGAACTCTGTAGCACCGCCTACATACCT
CGCTCTGCTAATCCTGTTACCAGTGGCTGCTGCCAGTGGCGATAAGTCGTGTCTTACCGGGTTGGACTCA
AGACGATAGTTACCGGATAAGGCGCAGCGGTCGGGCTGAACGGGGGGTTCGTGCACACAGCCCAGCTTGG
AGCGAACGACCTACACCGAACTGAGATACCTACAGCGTGAGCTATGAGAAAGCGCCACGCTTCCCGAAGG
GAGAAAGGCGGACAGGTATCCGGTAAGCGGCAGGGTCGGAACAGGAGAGCGCACGAGGGAGCTTCCAGGG
GGAAACGCCTGGTATCTTTATAGTCCTGTCGGGTTTCGCCACCTCTGACTTGAGCGTCGATTTTTGTGAT
GCTCGTCAGGGGGGCGGAGCCTATGGAAAAACGCCAGCAACGCGGCCTTTTTACGGTTCCTGGCCTTTTG
CTGGCCTTTTGCTCACATGTTCTTTCCTGCGTTATCCCCTGATTCTGTGGATAACCGTGCGGCCGCCAAT
ACCCAGAAGAACAGTAAAATAAAGCAAGGTACGTGAAATTAATATTTTTAAATGGTTCTAACCGATGCCG
AAGAACTGCGCAGTCCGGTTATAACGTCTGACATGTCCTTTTTTGATTTGGAATCCAACCACTCAAGTGA
CTCTGTTCATTTACTTTGCGAAAAATATACCCACAAATTGCCCATCGAAAGTGAATCGCAAACCACCTTC
AGACTGGCACCGACAAAGCAAAGATTATACAGACAGAGTACTTTATACGTACCGTTAAGTCTCAAGCAAA
GGGTTTTCTTATTTACTGAACGGGTAAAGAGTATCTGGGCCGGCTTGCCAAGATGCAAACCGAATAAGTA
TTTCAAAGTTGCATTTGCCTTAGCCGTCCTGACACCATTGGCTATTTGGATATTTTATATTGACTTTCGT
GTACATTGATCACATCGACTGTTCTATTGGCAAATGAACCACGGGCATTGACTATTTTTCAGGTTACTAC
TATATATTATCATCACGGGCAAGGATTGTACCCTGAATTCGCATCTAGACTGA
Features (pLannotate 1.2.2; 14 found; start..end, strand, type, name):
    732..4700    +  CDS            ADR1: ADR1_YEAST - Experimental evidence at protein level: Swiss-Prot protein existence level 1. Required for transcriptional activation of glucose- repressible alcohol dehydrogenase (ADH2). From Saccharomyces cerevisiae (strain ATCC 204508 / S288c) (Baker's yeast).
   4719..4943    +  terminator     PGK1 terminator (fragment): S. cerevisae PGK1; transcription terminator for 3-phosphoglycerate kinase gene
   5812..6345    +  CDS            PIP2 (fragment): PIP2_YEAST - Also known as OAF2. Experimental evidence at protein level: Swiss-Prot protein existence level 1. The PIP2-OAF1 heterodimer acts as a transcriptional activator to induce the transcription of genes encoding proteins involved in fatty acid beta-oxidation, a response called oleic acid induction, when cells grow on fatty acids as sole carbon source. Recognizes and binds to the oleate response element (ORE) (or peroxisome box), two inverted CGG triplets spaced by 14 to 18 intervening nucleotides, in the promoter region of a number of genes (such as CTA1, FOX1 to FOX3, FAA2, PAS8, PAS10
   6510..6590    -  CDS            GRS2 (fragment): SYG2_YEAST - Experimental evidence at protein level: Swiss-Prot protein existence level 1. Catalyzes the ATP-dependent ligation of glycine to the 3'-end of its cognate tRNA, via the formation of an aminoacyl-adenylate intermediate (Gly-AMP) (PubMed:23816885). Also produces diadenosine tetraphosphate (Ap4A), a universal pleiotropic signaling molecule needed for cell regulation pathways, by direct condensation of 2 ATPs. Thereby, may play a special role in Ap4A homeostasis (By similarity). From Saccharomyces cerevisiae (strain ATCC 204508 / S288c) (Baker's yeast).
   7328..7627    +  CDS            OAF1 (fragment): OAF1_YEAST - Also known as YAF1. Experimental evidence at protein level: Swiss-Prot protein existence level 1. The PIP2-OAF1 heterodimer acts as a transcriptional activator to induce the transcription of genes encoding proteins involved in fatty acid beta-oxidation, a response called oleic acid induction, when cells grow on fatty acids as sole carbon source. Recognizes and binds to the oleate response element (ORE) (or peroxisome box), two inverted CGG triplets spaced by 14 to 18 intervening nucleotides, in the promoter region of a number of genes (such as CTA1, FOX1 to FOX3, FAA2, PAS8, PAS10
   7634..8356    +  CDS            OAF1 (fragment): OAF1_YEAST - Also known as YAF1. Experimental evidence at protein level: Swiss-Prot protein existence level 1. The PIP2-OAF1 heterodimer acts as a transcriptional activator to induce the transcription of genes encoding proteins involved in fatty acid beta-oxidation, a response called oleic acid induction, when cells grow on fatty acids as sole carbon source. Recognizes and binds to the oleate response element (ORE) (or peroxisome box), two inverted CGG triplets spaced by 14 to 18 intervening nucleotides, in the promoter region of a number of genes (such as CTA1, FOX1 to FOX3, FAA2, PAS8, PAS10
   8671..8748    +  CDS            YO192_YEAST (fragment): Experimental evidence at protein level: Swiss-Prot protein existence level 1. From Saccharomyces cerevisiae (strain ATCC 204508 / S288c) (Baker's yeast).
   8888..9295    +  promoter       LEU2 promoter: S. cerevisiae LEU2
   9296..10387   +  CDS            LEU2: LEU3_YEAST - Experimental evidence at protein level: Swiss-Prot protein existence level 1. Catalyzes the oxidation of 3-carboxy-2-hydroxy-4- methylpentanoate (3-isopropylmalate) to 3-carboxy-4-methyl-2- oxopentanoate. The product decarboxylates to 4-methyl-2 oxopentanoate. From Saccharomyces cerevisiae (strain ATCC 204508 / S288c) (Baker's yeast).
  10752..10865   -  CDS            NFS1 (fragment): NFS1_YEAST - Also known as SPL1 From Saccharomyces cerevisiae (strain ATCC 204508 / S288c) (Baker's yeast).
  11191..11382   -  CDS            NFS1 (fragment): NFS1_YEAST - Also known as SPL1 From Saccharomyces cerevisiae (strain ATCC 204508 / S288c) (Baker's yeast).
  11421..12236   -  CDS            KanR: aminoglycoside phosphotransferase; aph(3')-Ia; confers resistance to kanamycin in bacteria or G418 (Geneticin®) in eukaryotes
  12461..13049   +  rep_origin     ori: high-copy-number ColE1/pMB1/pBR322/pUC origin of replication
  13212..13586   +  CDS            YC021_YEAST: Protein predicted: Swiss-Prot protein existence level 4. From Saccharomyces cerevisiae (strain ATCC 204508 / S288c) (Baker's yeast).
