[The description below was written by a language model from this plasmid's Addgene catalogue record and pLannotate feature annotations shown in this document.]
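Description:
pJJB170 is a yeast expression plasmid of about 13.7 kb, built on a custom backbone, that carries three Saccharomyces cerevisiae transcription factor genes listed as ADR1c, PIP2c and OAF1c. It is propagated in E. coli through a high-copy ColE1/pUC-type origin with kanamycin resistance (KanR, an aminoglycoside phosphotransferase), and selected in yeast through a LEU2 cassette with its own promoter, which complements leucine auxotrophy. No yeast replication origin (2μ or CEN/ARS) is annotated. Short matches to NFS1 and YCL021W-type sequences, genes that neighbour LEU2 in the genome, flank the marker and bacterial segment. This would be consistent with an integrating design targeted to the LEU2 locus, but the record does not state this.

The annotation shows a full-length ADR1 coding sequence followed by a PGK1 terminator fragment. Downstream, only partial matches to PIP2 and OAF1 were detected, the latter split into two adjacent segments. These partial hits may reflect altered or recoded versions of the genes, or limits of the automated annotation, and the record does not explain what the "c" suffix denotes. Promoters driving the three factors are not annotated. Small fragments matching GRS2 and another yeast ORF probably derive from regulatory regions borrowed from native loci.

Adr1 activates glucose-repressed genes such as ADH2, and the Pip2–Oaf1 heterodimer binds oleate response elements to induce fatty acid β-oxidation and peroxisomal genes. Co-expressing all three fits the associated study, which used peroxisome compartmentalization of a toxic enzyme to improve alkaloid production in yeast. This suggests a role in boosting peroxisome-related gene expression.
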