Addgene plasmid #158600: pJJB170
Purpose: Transcription factors ADR1c, PIP2c, OAF1c
Depositing lab: John Dueber. Depositing organization: University of California, Berkeley. Publication: Peroxisome compartmentalization of a toxic enzyme improves alkaloid production. Grewal PS, Samson JA, Baker JJ, Choi B, Dueber JE. Nat Chem Biol. 2020 Oct 12. pii: 10.1038/s41589-020-00668-4. doi: 10.1038/s41589-020-00668-4. PubMed 33046851.
Backbone
  Vector backbone: Custom
  Vector type: Yeast Expression
  Selectable markers: LEU2
Growth in bacteria
  Bacterial resistance: Kanamycin, 50 μg/mL
  Growth temperature: 37°C
  Growth strain: DH5alpha
  Copy number: High Copy
Gene/Insert 1
  Gene/Insert name: ADR1c
  Species: S. cerevisiae (budding yeast)
Gene/Insert 2
  Gene/Insert name: PIP2c
  Species: S. cerevisiae (budding yeast)
Gene/Insert 3
  Gene/Insert name: OAF1c
  Species: S. cerevisiae (budding yeast)
Terms and licenses: Academic/Nonprofit Terms; Industry Terms: Not Available to Industry
How to cite: pJJB170 was a gift from John Dueber (Addgene plasmid # 158600 ; http://n2t.net/addgene:158600 ; RRID:Addgene_158600)
